Addgene plasmid #141519: TFORF0112
Purpose: Lentiviral vector for overexpressing the SMAD2 transcription factor ORF with a unique 24-bp barcode. Barcodes facilitate identification of transcription factors in pooled screens.
Depositing lab: Feng Zhang. Depositing organization: Broad Institute. Publication: A transcription factor atlas of directed differentiation. Joung J, Ma S, Tay T, Geiger-Schuller KR, Kirchgatterer PC, Verdine VK, Guo B, Arias-Garcia MA, Allen WE, Singh A, Kuksenko O, Abudayyeh OO, Gootenberg JS, Fu Z, Macrae RK, Buenrostro JD, Regev A, Zhang F. Cell. 2023 Jan 5;186(1):209-229.e26. doi: 10.1016/j.cell.2022.11.026. PubMed 36608654.
Backbone
  Vector backbone: pLX_TRC317
  Backbone manufacturer: Broad Institute Genetic Perturbation Platform
  Backbone size w/o insert (bp): 8264
  Vector type: Mammalian Expression, Lentiviral
  Selectable markers: Puromycin
Growth in bacteria
  Bacterial resistance: Ampicillin, 100 μg/mL
  Growth temperature: 37°C
  Growth strain: NEB Stable
  Copy number: High Copy
Gene/Insert
  Gene/Insert name: SMAD2
  Species: H. sapiens (human)
  Insert size (bp): 1415
  Entrez Gene: SMAD2 (a.k.a. CHTD8, JV18, JV18-1, LDS6, MADH2, MADR2, hMAD-2, hSMAD2)
  Promoter: EF1a
  Cloning method: Unknown
  Sequencing primers: 5′ GGGTGGAGACTGAAGTTAGGCCAG; 3′ CACATAGCGTAAAAGGAGCAACATAG
Terms and licenses: Academic/Nonprofit Terms; Industry Terms: Not Available to Industry
Depositor comments: NM_001135937,XM_017025746,ENST00000356825,ENST00000586040 . The transcription factor ORF portion of this plasmid was synthesized by Genewiz. Please test multiple small colonies in case of plasmid recombination. To make this collection available in a timely manner, a portion of this collection was not fully sequenced by Addgene. If an Addgene verified full plasmid sequence is not available, please contact us prior to placing an order to request the full sequence.
How to cite: TFORF0112 was a gift from Feng Zhang (Addgene plasmid # 141519 ; http://n2t.net/addgene:141519 ; RRID:Addgene_141519)
