[The description below was written by a language model from this plasmid's Addgene catalogue record and pLannotate feature annotations shown in this document.]
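Description:
TFORF0112 is a lentiviral mammalian expression plasmid built on the pLX_TRC317 backbone and carrying the human SMAD2 open reading frame together with a unique 24-bp barcode. It belongs to a barcoded transcription factor ORF collection. The barcode allows the overexpressed factor to be identified in pooled screens, such as those probing directed differentiation. In bacteria the plasmid is maintained through a high-copy ColE1/pUC-type origin and selected with ampicillin via the bla gene. An f1 origin and remnants of a lac/lacZα cloning region flanked by T7 and T3 promoters are also present in the backbone. The depositor warns that the plasmid can recombine during propagation, as is common for LTR-containing vectors.

The viral portion has a third-generation, self-inactivating layout. An RSV promoter drives a truncated HIV-1 5' LTR, followed by the Ψ packaging signal with a gag fragment, the Rev response element, a cPPT/CTS, and a ΔU3 3' LTR followed by an SV40 poly(A) signal. Between the LTRs, an SV40 early promoter/origin segment sits upstream of the puromycin N-acetyltransferase gene, which allows selection of transduced cells. Downstream, the strong constitutive EF-1α promoter drives SMAD2, a receptor-regulated SMAD that transduces TGF-β and activin signals and activates transcription in complex with SMAD4. A WPRE follows the ORF to enhance transcript expression. The feature table does not annotate the barcode, so its exact position is not stated. A short U6 promoter fragment is annotated between the ORF and the WPRE, but no function for it is recorded. The depositor's full sequence is 9,679 nt, which matches the stated backbone and insert sizes.
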