Features (pLannotate 1.2.2; 31 found; start..end, strand, type, name):
      5..231     +  promoter       RSV promoter: Rous sarcoma virus enhancer/promoter
    232..412     +  LTR            5' LTR (truncated): truncated 5' long terminal repeat (LTR) from HIV-1
    459..584     +  misc_feature   HIV-1 Ψ: packaging signal of human immunodeficiency virus type 1
    568..931     +  CDS            HIV-1 gag (fragment): gag protein from human immunodeficiency virus 1; gag
   1077..1310    +  misc_feature   RRE: The Rev response element (RRE) of HIV-1 allows for Rev-dependent mRNA export from the nucleus to the cytoplasm.
   1687..1713    +  CDS            Rev (fragment): human immunodeficiency virus 1 (HIV-1) Rev protein; rev; enhances nuclear export of unspliced and incompletely spliced viral mRNAs
   1720..1743    +  promoter       SV40 promoter (fragment): SV40 early promoter
   1744..1815    +  promoter       SV40 promoter (fragment): SV40 enhancer and early promoter
   1839..1974    +  rep_origin     SV40 ori: SV40 origin of replication
   2020..2616    +  CDS            PuroR (fragment): puromycin N-acetyltransferase; pac from Streptomyces; confers resistance to puromycin
   2665..2782    +  misc_feature   cPPT/CTS: central polypurine tract and central termination sequence of HIV-1
   2847..2913    +  CDS            small t antigen (fragment): SV40 (simian virus 40) small t antigen
   2920..4098    +  promoter       EF-1α promoter: strong constitutive promoter for human elongation factor EF-1α
   4115..5425    +  CDS            SMAD2 (fragment): SMAD2_HUMAN - Also known as MADH2, MADR2. Experimental evidence at protein level: Swiss-Prot protein existence level 1. Receptor-regulated SMAD (R-SMAD) that is an intracellular signal transducer and transcriptional modulator activated by TGF-beta (transforming growth factor) and activin type 1 receptor kinases. Binds the TRE element in the promoter region of many genes that are regulated by TGF-beta and, on formation of the SMAD2/SMAD4 complex, activates transcription. May act as a tumor suppressor in colorectal carcinoma. Positively regulates PDPK1 kinase activity by stimulating its dissocia
   5441..5494    +  promoter       U6 promoter (fragment): RNA polymerase III promoter for human U6 snRNA
   5536..6124    +  misc_feature   WPRE: woodchuck hepatitis virus posttranscriptional regulatory element
   6175..6194    +  misc_feature   cPPT/CTS (fragment): central polypurine tract and central termination sequence of HIV-1
   6196..6429    +  LTR            3' LTR (ΔU3): self-inactivating 3' long terminal repeat (LTR) from HIV-1
   6507..6628    +  polyA_signal   SV40 poly(A) signal: SV40 polyadenylation signal
   6668..6803    +  rep_origin     SV40 ori: SV40 origin of replication
   6824..6842    -  promoter       T7 promoter: promoter for bacteriophage T7 RNA polymerase
   6850..7005    +  CDS            lacZα (fragment): LacZα fragment of β-galactosidase; lacZ fragment
   7010..7438    +  rep_origin     f1 ori (sequence partly withheld): f1 bacteriophage origin of replication; arrow indicates direction of (+) strand synthesis
   7491..7595    +  promoter       AmpR promoter: bla
   7596..8456    +  CDS            AmpR: β-lactamase; bla; confers resistance to ampicillin, carbenicillin, and related antibiotics
   8627..9215    +  rep_origin     ori: high-copy-number ColE1/pMB1/pBR322/pUC origin of replication
   9398..9490    +  CDS            lacI (fragment): lac repressor; lacI; The lac repressor binds to the lac operator to inhibit transcription in E. coli. This inhibition can be relieved by adding lactose or isopropyl-β-D-thiogalactopyranoside (IPTG).
   9503..9524    +  protein_bind   CAP binding site: CAP binding activates transcription in the presence of cAMP. E. coli catabolite activator protein
   9539..9569    +  promoter       lac promoter: promoter for the E. coli lac operon
   9577..9593    +  protein_bind   lac operator: The lac repressor binds to the lac operator to inhibit transcription in E. coli. This inhibition can be relieved by adding lactose or isopropyl-β-D-thiogalactopyranoside (IPTG). lac repressor encoded by lacI
   9638..9656    +  promoter       T3 promoter: promoter for bacteriophage T3 RNA polymerase
>Addgene plasmid #141519 | TFORF0112 | depositor full sequence | sequence record 276693 | Full Sequence
TTAATGTAGTCTTATGCAATACTCTTGTAGTCTTGCAACATGGTAACGATGAGTTAGCAACATGCCTTAC
AAGGAGAGAAAAAGCACCGTGCATGCCGATTGGTGGAAGTAAGGTGGTACGATCGTGCCTTATTAGGAAG
GCAACAGACGGGTCTGACATGGATTGGACGAACCACTGAATTGCCGCATTGCAGAGATATTGTATTTAAG
TGCCTAGCTCGATACATAAACGGGTCTCTCTGGTTAGACCAGATCTGAGCCTGGGAGCTCTCTGGCTAAC
TAGGGAACCCACTGCTTAAGCCTCAATAAAGCTTGCCTTGAGTGCTTCAAGTAGTGTGTGCCCGTCTGTT
GTGTGACTCTGGTAACTAGAGATCCCTCAGACCCTTTTAGTCAGTGTGGAAAATCTCTAGCAGTGGCGCC
CGAACAGGGACTTGAAAGCGAAAGGGAAACCAGAGGAGCTCTCTCGACGCAGGACTCGGCTTGCTGAAGC
GCGCACGGCAAGAGGCGAGGGGCGGCGACTGGTGAGTACGCCAAAAATTTTGACTAGCGGAGGCTAGAAG
GAGAGAGATGGGTGCGAGAGCGTCAGTATTAAGCGGGGGAGAATTAGATCGCGATGGGAAAAAATTCGGT
TAAGGCCAGGGGGAAAGAAAAAATATAAATTAAAACATATAGTATGGGCAAGCAGGGAGCTAGAACGATT
CGCAGTTAATCCTGGCCTGTTAGAAACATCAGAAGGCTGTAGACAAATACTGGGACAGCTACAACCATCC
CTTCAGACAGGATCAGAAGAACTTAGATCATTATATAATACAGTAGCAACCCTCTATTGTGTGCATCAAA
GGATAGAGATAAAAGACACCAAGGAAGCTTTAGACAAGATAGAGGAAGAGCAAAACAAAAGTAAGACCAC
CGCACAGCAAGCGGCCGCTGATCTTCAGACCTGGAGGAGGAGATATGAGGGACAATTGGAGAAGTGAATT
ATATAAATATAAAGTAGTAAAAATTGAACCATTAGGAGTAGCACCCACCAAGGCAAAGAGAAGAGTGGTG
CAGAGAGAAAAAAGAGCAGTGGGAATAGGAGCTTTGTTCCTTGGGTTCTTGGGAGCAGCAGGAAGCACTA
TGGGCGCAGCGTCAATGACGCTGACGGTACAGGCCAGACAATTATTGTCTGGTATAGTGCAGCAGCAGAA
CAATTTGCTGAGGGCTATTGAGGCGCAACAGCATCTGTTGCAACTCACAGTCTGGGGCATCAAGCAGCTC
CAGGCAAGAATCCTGGCTGTGGAAAGATACCTAAAGGATCAACAGCTCCTGGGGATTTGGGGTTGCTCTG
GAAAACTCATTTGCACCACTGCTGTGCCTTGGAATGCTAGTTGGAGTAATAAATCTCTGGAACAGATTTG
GAATCACACGACCTGGATGGAGTGGGACAGAGAAATTAACAATTACACAAGCTTAATACACTCCTTAATT
GAAGAATCGCAAAACCAGCAAGAAAAGAATGAACAAGAATTATTGGAATTAGATAAATGGGCAAGTTTGT
GGAATTGGTTTAACATAACAAATTGGCTGTGGTATATAAAATTATTCATAATGATAGTAGGAGGCTTGGT
AGGTTTAAGAATAGTTTTTGCTGTACTTTCTATAGTGAATAGAGTTAGGCAGGGATATTCACCATTATCG
TTTCAGACCCACCTCCCAACCCCGAGGGGACCCATGCATTGCATCTCAATTAGTCAGCAACCAGGTGTGG
AAAGTCCCCAGGCTCCCCAGCAGGCAGAAGTATGCAAAGCATGCGTCTCAATTAGTCAGCAACCATAGTC
CCGCCCCTAACTCCGCCCATCCCGCCCCTAACTCCGCCCAGTTCCGCCCATTCTCCGCCCCATGGCTGAC
TAATTTTTTTTATTTATGCAGAGGCCGAGGCCGCCTCGGCCTCTGAGCTATTCCAGAAGTAGTGAGGAGG
CTTTTTTGGAGGCCTAGGCTTTTGCAAAAAGCTTTCTAGAGGTACCACCGGAGCTTACCATGACCGAGTA
CAAGCCCACGGTGCGCCTCGCCACCCGCGACGACGTCCCCAGGGCCGTACGCACCCTCGCCGCCGCGTTC
GCCGACTACCCCGCCACGCGCCACACCGTCGATCCGGACCGCCACATCGAGCGGGTCACCGAGCTGCAAG
AACTCTTCCTCACGCGCGTCGGGCTCGACATCGGCAAGGTGTGGGTCGCGGACGACGGCGCCGCCGTGGC
GGTCTGGACCACGCCGGAGAGCGTCGAAGCGGGGGCGGTGTTCGCCGAGATCGGCCCGCGCATGGCCGAG
TTGAGCGGTTCCCGGCTGGCCGCGCAGCAACAGATGGAAGGCCTCCTGGCGCCGCACCGGCCCAAGGAGC
CCGCGTGGTTCCTGGCCACCGTCGGCGTCTCGCCCGACCACCAGGGCAAGGGTCTGGGCAGCGCCGTCGT
GCTCCCCGGAGTGGAGGCGGCCGAGCGCGCCGGGGTGCCCGCCTTCCTGGAGACCTCCGCGCCCCGCAAC
CTCCCCTTCTACGAGCGGCTCGGCTTCACCGTCACCGCCGACGTCGAGGTGCCCGAAGGACCGCGCACCT
GGTGCATGACCCGCAAGCCCGGTGCCAGTTAACGAATTCTAGATCTTGAGACAAATGGCAGTATTCATCC
ACAATTTTAAAAGAAAAGGGGGGATTGGGGGGTACAGTGCAGGGGAAAGAATAGTAGACATAATAGCAAC
AGACATACAAACTAAAGAATTACAAAAACAAATTACAAAAATTCAAAATTTTCGGGTTTATTACAGGGAC
AGCAGAGATCCACTTTGGCGCCGGCTCGAGGCCTGCAGGTGCAAAGATGGATAAAGTTTTAAACAGAGAG
GAATCTTTGCAGCTAATGGACCTTCTAGGTCTTGAAAGGAGTGGGAATTGGCTCCGGTGCCCGTCAGTGG
GCAGAGCGCACATCGCCCACAGTCCCCGAGAAGTTGGGGGGAGGGGTCGGCAATTGAACCGGTGCCTAGA
GAAGGTGGCGCGGGGTAAACTGGGAAAGTGATGTCGTGTACTGGCTCCGCCTTTTTCCCGAGGGTGGGGG
AGAACCGTATATAAGTGCAGTAGTCGCCGTGAACGTTCTTTTTCGCAACGGGTTTGCCGCCAGAACACAG
GTAAGTGCCGTGTGTGGTTCCCGCGGGCCTGGCCTCTTTACGGGTTATGGCCCTTGCGTGCCTTGAATTA
CTTCCACCTGGCTGCAGTACGTGATTCTTGATCCCGAGCTTCGGGTTGGAAGTGGGTGGGAGAGTTCGAG
GCCTTGCGCTTAAGGAGCCCCTTCGCCTCGTGCTTGAGTTGAGGCCTGGCCTGGGCGCTGGGGCCGCCGC
GTGCGAATCTGGTGGCACCTTCGCGCCTGTCTCGCTGCTTTCGATAAGTCTCTAGCCATTTAAAATTTTT
GATGACCTGCTGCGACGCTTTTTTTCTGGCAAGATAGTCTTGTAAATGCGGGCCAAGATCTGCACACTGG
TATTTCGGTTTTTGGGGCCGCGGGCGGCGACGGGGCCCGTGCGTCCCAGCGCACATGTTCGGCGAGGCGG
GGCCTGCGAGCGCGGCCACCGAGAATCGGACGGGGGTAGTCTCAAGCTGGCCGGCCTGCTCTGGTGCCTG
GCCTCGCGCCGCCGTGTATCGCCCCGCCCTGGGCGGCAAGGCTGGCCCGGTCGGCACCAGTTGCGTGAGC
GGAAAGATGGCCGCTTCCCGGCCCTGCTGCAGGGAGCTCAAAATGGAGGACGCGGCGCTCGGGAGAGCGG
GCGGGTGAGTCACCCACACAAAGGAAAAGGGCCTTTCCGTCCTCAGCCGTCGCTTCATGTGACTCCACGG
AGTACCGGGCGCCGTCCAGGCACCTCGATTAGTTCTCGAGCTTTTGGAGTACGTCGTCTTTAGGTTGGGG
GGAGGGGTTTTATGCGATGGAGTTTCCCCACACTGAGTGGGTGGAGACTGAAGTTAGGCCAGCTTGGCAC
TTGATGTAATTCTCCTTGGAATTTGCCCTTTTTGAGTTTGGATCTTGGTTCATTCTCAAGCCTCAGACAG
TGGTTCAAAGTTTTTTTCTTCCATTTCAGGTGTCGTGAGGCTAGCACCGCCACCATGTCGTCCATCTTGC
CATTCACGCCGCCAGTTGTGAAGAGACTGCTGGGATGGAAGAAGTCAGCTGGTGGGTCTGGAGGAGCAGG
CGGAGGAGAGCAGAATGGGCAGGAAGAAAAGTGGTGTGAGAAAGCAGTGAAAAGTCTGGTGAAGAAGCTA
AAGAAAACAGGACGATTAGATGAGCTTGAGAAAGCCATCACCACTCAAAACTGTAATACTAAATGTGTTA
CCATACCAAGGTCTCTTGATGGTCGTCTCCAGGTATCCCATCGAAAAGGATTGCCACATGTTATATATTG
CCGATTATGGCGCTGGCCTGATCTTCACAGTCATCATGAACTCAAGGCAATTGAAAACTGCGAATATGCT
TTTAATCTTAAAAAGGATGAAGTATGTGTAAACCCTTACCACTATCAGAGAGTTGAGACACCAGTTTTGC
CTCCAGTATTAGTGCCCCGACACACCGAGATCCTAACAGAACTTCCGCCTCTGGATGACTATACTCACTC
CATTCCAGAAAACACTAACTTCCCAGCAGGAATTGAGCCACAGAGTAATTATATTCCAGAAACGCCACCT
CCTGGATATATCAGTGAAGATGGAGAAACAAGTGACCAACAGTTGAATCAAAGTATGGACACAGGCTCTC
CAGCAGAACTATCTCCTACTACTCTTTCCCCTGTTAATCATAGCTTGGATTTACAGCCAGTTACTTACTC
AGAACCTGCATTTTGGTGTTCGATAGCATATTATGAATTAAATCAGAGGGTTGGAGAAACCTTCCATGCA
TCACAGCCCTCACTCACTGTAGATGGCTTTACAGACCCATCAAATTCAGAGAGGTTCTGCTTAGGTTTAC
TCTCCAATGTTAACCGAAATGCCACGGTAGAAATGACAAGAAGGCATATAGGAAGAGGAGTGCGCTTATA
CTACATAGGTGGGGAAGTTTTTGCTGAGTGCCTAAGTGATAGTGCAATCTTTGTGCAGAGCCCCAATTGT
AATCAGAGATATGGCTGGCACCCTGCAACAGTGTGTAAAATTCCACCAGGCTGTAATCTGAAGATCTTCA
ACAACCAGGAATTTGCTGCTCTTCTGGCTCAGTCTGTTAATCAGGGTTTTGAAGCCGTCTATCAGCTAAC
TAGAATGTGCACCATAAGAATGAGTTTTGTGAAAGGGTGGGGAGCAGAATACCGAAGGCAGACGGTAACA
AGTACTCCTTGCTGGATTGAACTTCATCTGAATGGACCTCTACAGTGGTTGGACAAAGTATTAACTCAGA
TGGGATCCCCTTCAGTGCGTTGCTCAAGCATGTCATAGTAATGAACTAGTCCGTAACTTGAAAGTATTTC
GATTTCTTGGCTTTATATATCTTGTGGAAAGGACGACCCTACTTGCCTGCTTGTAAGCCGACGCGTTAAG
TCGACAATCAACCTCTGGATTACAAAATTTGTGAAAGATTGACTGGTATTCTTAACTATGTTGCTCCTTT
TACGCTATGTGGATACGCTGCTTTAATGCCTTTGTATCATGCTATTGCTTCCCGTATGGCTTTCATTTTC
TCCTCCTTGTATAAATCCTGGTTGCTGTCTCTTTATGAGGAGTTGTGGCCCGTTGTCAGGCAACGTGGCG
TGGTGTGCACTGTGTTTGCTGACGCAACCCCCACTGGTTGGGGCATTGCCACCACCTGTCAGCTCCTTTC
CGGGACTTTCGCTTTCCCCCTCCCTATTGCCACGGCGGAACTCATCGCCGCCTGCCTTGCCCGCTGCTGG
ACAGGGGCTCGGCTGTTGGGCACTGACAATTCCGTGGTGTTGTCGGGGAAATCATCGTCCTTTCCTTGGC
TGCTCGCCTGTGTTGCCACCTGGATTCTGCGCGGGACGTCCTTCTGCTACGTCCCTTCGGCCCTCAATCC
AGCGGACCTTCCTTCCCGCGGCCTGCTGCCGGCTCTGCGGCCTCTTCCGCGTCTTCGCCTTCGCCCTCAG
ACGAGTCGGATCTCCCTTTGGGCCGCCTCCCCGCGTCGACTTTAAGACCAATGACTTACAAGGCAGCTGT
AGATCTTAGCCACTTTTTAAAAGAAAAGGGGGGACTGGAAGGGCTAATTCACTCCCAACGAAGACAAGAT
CTGCTTTTTGCTTGTACTGGGTCTCTCTGGTTAGACCAGATCTGAGCCTGGGAGCTCTCTGGCTAACTAG
GGAACCCACTGCTTAAGCCTCAATAAAGCTTGCCTTGAGTGCTTCAAGTAGTGTGTGCCCGTCTGTTGTG
TGACTCTGGTAACTAGAGATCCCTCAGACCCTTTTAGTCAGTGTGGAAAATCTCTAGCAGTACGTATAGT
AGTTCATGTCATCTTATTATTCAGTATTTATAACTTGCAAAGAAATGAATATCAGAGAGTGAGAGGAACT
TGTTTATTGCAGCTTATAATGGTTACAAATAAAGCAATAGCATCACAAATTTCACAAATAAAGCATTTTT
TTCACTGCATTCTAGTTGTGGTTTGTCCAAACTCATCAATGTATCTTATCATGTCTGGCTCTAGCTATCC
CGCCCCTAACTCCGCCCATCCCGCCCCTAACTCCGCCCAGTTCCGCCCATTCTCCGCCCCATGGCTGACT
AATTTTTTTTATTTATGCAGAGGCCGAGGCCGCCTCGGCCTCTGAGCTATTCCAGAAGTAGTGAGGAGGC
TTTTTTGGAGGCCTAGGGACGTACCCAATTCGCCCTATAGTGAGTCGTATTACGCGCGCTCACTGGCCGT
CGTTTTACAACGTCGTGACTGGGAAAACCCTGGCGTTACCCAACTTAATCGCCTTGCAGCACATCCCCCT
TTCGCCAGCTGGCGTAATAGCGAAGAGGCCCGCACCGATCGCCCTTCCCAACAGTTGCGCAGCCTGAATG
GCGAATGGG
[124 nt withheld, positions 7010-7133]
C
[91 nt withheld, positions 7135-7225]
A
[49 nt withheld, positions 7227-7275]
CCTTTGACGTTGGAGTCCACGTTCTTT
[37 nt withheld, positions 7303-7339]
ACCCTATCTCGGTCTATTCTTTTGATTTATAAGGGATTTTGCCGATTTCGGCCTATTGGTTAAAAAATGA
GCTGATTTAACAAAAATTTAACGCGAATTTTAACAAAATATTAACGCTTACAATTTAGGTGGCACTTTTC
GGGGAAATGTGCGCGGAACCCCTATTTGTTTATTTTTCTAAATACATTCAAATATGTATCCGCTCATGAG
ACAATAACCCTGATAAATGCTTCAATAATATTGAAAAAGGAAGAGTATGAGTATTCAACATTTCCGTGTC
GCCCTTATTCCCTTTTTTGCGGCATTTTGCCTTCCTGTTTTTGCTCACCCAGAAACGCTGGTGAAAGTAA
AAGATGCTGAAGATCAGTTGGGTGCACGAGTGGGTTACATCGAACTGGATCTCAACAGCGGTAAGATCCT
TGAGAGTTTTCGCCCCGAAGAACGTTTTCCAATGATGAGCACTTTTAAAGTTCTGCTATGTGGCGCGGTA
TTATCCCGTATTGACGCCGGGCAAGAGCAACTCGGTCGCCGCATACACTATTCTCAGAATGACTTGGTTG
AGTACTCACCAGTCACAGAAAAGCATCTTACGGATGGCATGACAGTAAGAGAATTATGCAGTGCTGCCAT
AACCATGAGTGATAACACTGCGGCCAACTTACTTCTGACAACGATCGGAGGACCGAAGGAGCTAACCGCT
TTTTTGCACAACATGGGGGATCATGTAACTCGCCTTGATCGTTGGGAACCGGAGCTGAATGAAGCCATAC
CAAACGACGAGCGTGACACCACGATGCCTGTAGCAATGGCAACAACGTTGCGCAAACTATTAACTGGCGA
ACTACTTACTCTAGCTTCCCGGCAACAATTAATAGACTGGATGGAGGCGGATAAAGTTGCAGGACCACTT
CTGCGCTCGGCCCTTCCGGCTGGCTGGTTTATTGCTGATAAATCTGGAGCCGGTGAGCGTGGGTCTCGCG
GTATCATTGCAGCACTGGGGCCAGATGGTAAGCCCTCCCGTATCGTAGTTATCTACACGACGGGGAGTCA
GGCAACTATGGATGAACGAAATAGACAGATCGCTGAGATAGGTGCCTCACTGATTAAGCATTGGTAACTG
TCAGACCAAGTTTACTCATATATACTTTAGATTGATTTAAAACTTCATTTTTAATTTAAAAGGATCTAGG
TGAAGATCCTTTTTGATAATCTCATGACCAAAATCCCTTAACGTGAGTTTTCGTTCCACTGAGCGTCAGA
CCCCGTAGAAAAGATCAAAGGATCTTCTTGAGATCCTTTTTTTCTGCGCGTAATCTGCTGCTTGCAAACA
AAAAAACCACCGCTACCAGCGGTGGTTTGTTTGCCGGATCAAGAGCTACCAACTCTTTTTCCGAAGGTAA
CTGGCTTCAGCAGAGCGCAGATACCAAATACTGTTCTTCTAGTGTAGCCGTAGTTAGGCCACCACTTCAA
GAACTCTGTAGCACCGCCTACATACCTCGCTCTGCTAATCCTGTTACCAGTGGCTGCTGCCAGTGGCGAT
AAGTCGTGTCTTACCGGGTTGGACTCAAGACGATAGTTACCGGATAAGGCGCAGCGGTCGGGCTGAACGG
GGGGTTCGTGCACACAGCCCAGCTTGGAGCGAACGACCTACACCGAACTGAGATACCTACAGCGTGAGCT
ATGAGAAAGCGCCACGCTTCCCGAAGGGAGAAAGGCGGACAGGTATCCGGTAAGCGGCAGGGTCGGAACA
GGAGAGCGCACGAGGGAGCTTCCAGGGGGAAACGCCTGGTATCTTTATAGTCCTGTCGGGTTTCGCCACC
TCTGACTTGAGCGTCGATTTTTGTGATGCTCGTCAGGGGGGCGGAGCCTATGGAAAAACGCCAGCAACGC
GGCCTTTTTACGGTTCCTGGCCTTTTGCTGGCCTTTTGCTCACATGTTCTTTCCTGCGTTATCCCCTGAT
TCTGTGGATAACCGTATTACCGCCTTTGAGTGAGCTGATACCGCTCGCCGCAGCCGAACGACCGAGCGCA
GCGAGTCAGTGAGCGAGGAAGCGGAAGAGCGCCCAATACGCAAACCGCCTCTCCCCGCGCGTTGGCCGAT
TCATTAATGCAGCTGGCACGACAGGTTTCCCGACTGGAAAGCGGGCAGTGAGCGCAACGCAATTAATGTG
AGTTAGCTCACTCATTAGGCACCCCAGGCTTTACACTTTATGCTTCCGGCTCGTATGTTGTGTGGAATTG
TGAGCGGATAACAATTTCACACAGGAAACAGCTATGACCATGATTACGCCAAGCGCGCAATTAACCCTCA
CTAAAGGGAACAAAAGCTGGAGCTGCAAGC
