>Addgene plasmid #141519 | TFORF0112 | depositor partial sequence | sequence record 276694 | Insert
ACCGCCACCATGTCGTCCATCTTGCCATTCACGCCGCCAGTTGTGAAGAGACTGCTGGGATGGAAGAAGT
CAGCTGGTGGGTCTGGAGGAGCAGGCGGAGGAGAGCAGAATGGGCAGGAAGAAAAGTGGTGTGAGAAAGC
AGTGAAAAGTCTGGTGAAGAAGCTAAAGAAAACAGGACGATTAGATGAGCTTGAGAAAGCCATCACCACT
CAAAACTGTAATACTAAATGTGTTACCATACCAAGGTCTCTTGATGGTCGTCTCCAGGTATCCCATCGAA
AAGGATTGCCACATGTTATATATTGCCGATTATGGCGCTGGCCTGATCTTCACAGTCATCATGAACTCAA
GGCAATTGAAAACTGCGAATATGCTTTTAATCTTAAAAAGGATGAAGTATGTGTAAACCCTTACCACTAT
CAGAGAGTTGAGACACCAGTTTTGCCTCCAGTATTAGTGCCCCGACACACCGAGATCCTAACAGAACTTC
CGCCTCTGGATGACTATACTCACTCCATTCCAGAAAACACTAACTTCCCAGCAGGAATTGAGCCACAGAG
TAATTATATTCCAGAAACGCCACCTCCTGGATATATCAGTGAAGATGGAGAAACAAGTGACCAACAGTTG
AATCAAAGTATGGACACAGGCTCTCCAGCAGAACTATCTCCTACTACTCTTTCCCCTGTTAATCATAGCT
TGGATTTACAGCCAGTTACTTACTCAGAACCTGCATTTTGGTGTTCGATAGCATATTATGAATTAAATCA
GAGGGTTGGAGAAACCTTCCATGCATCACAGCCCTCACTCACTGTAGATGGCTTTACAGACCCATCAAAT
TCAGAGAGGTTCTGCTTAGGTTTACTCTCCAATGTTAACCGAAATGCCACGGTAGAAATGACAAGAAGGC
ATATAGGAAGAGGAGTGCGCTTATACTACATAGGTGGGGAAGTTTTTGCTGAGTGCCTAAGTGATAGTGC
AATCTTTGTGCAGAGCCCCAATTGTAATCAGAGATATGGCTGGCACCCTGCAACAGTGTGTAAAATTCCA
CCAGGCTGTAATCTGAAGATCTTCAACAACCAGGAATTTGCTGCTCTTCTGGCTCAGTCTGTTAATCAGG
GTTTTGAAGCCGTCTATCAGCTAACTAGAATGTGCACCATAAGAATGAGTTTTGTGAAAGGGTGGGGAGC
AGAATACCGAAGGCAGACGGTAACAAGTACTCCTTGCTGGATTGAACTTCATCTGAATGGACCTCTACAG
TGGTTGGACAAAGTATTAACTCAGATGGGATCCCCTTCAGTGCGTTGCTCAAGCATGTCATAGTAATGAA
CTAGTCCGTAACTTGAAAGTATTTCGATTTCTTGGCTTTATATATCTTGTGGAAAGGACGACCCTACTTG
CCTGCTTGTAAGCCG
