>Addgene plasmid #141519 | TFORF0112 | depositor partial sequence | sequence record 276695 | Barcode
CCCTACTTGCCTGCTTGTAAGCCG
