>Addgene plasmid #141519 | TFORF0112 | addgene partial sequence | sequence record 319905 | WPRE-R 5'-CATAGCGTAAAAGGAGCAACA-3'
CCTCACTCACTGTAGATGGCTTTACAGACCCATCAAATTCAGAGAGGTTCTGCTTAGGTTTACTCTCCAA
TGTTAACCGAAATGCCACGGTAGAAATGACAAGAAGGCATATAGGAAGAGGAGTGCGCTTATACTACATA
GGTGGGGAAGTTTTTGCTGAGTGCCTAAGTGATAGTGCAATCTTTGTGCAGAGCCCCAATTGTAATCAGA
GATATGGCTGGCACCCTGCAACAGTGTGTAAAATTCCACCAGGCTGTAATCTGAAGATCTTCAACAACCA
GGAATTTGCTGCTCTTCTGGCTCAGTCTGTTAATCAGGGTTTTGAAGCCGTCTATCAGCTAACTAGAATG
TGCACCATAAGAATGAGTTTTGTGAAAGGGTGGGGAGCAGAATACCGAAGGCAGACGGTAACAAGTACTC
CTTGCTGGATTGAACTTCATCTGAATGGACCTCTACAGTGGTTGGACAAAGTATTAACTCAGATGGGATC
CCCTTCAGTGCGTTGCTCAAGCATGTCATAGTAATGAACTAGTCCGTAACTTGAAAGTATTTCGATTTCT
TGGCTTTATATATCTTGTGGAAAGGACGACCCTACTTGCCTGCTTGTAAGCCGACGCGTTAAGTCGACAA
TCAACCTCTGGATTACAAAAT
